>Addgene plasmid #83430 | h-alpha-ENaC | depositor full sequence | sequence record 158999 | h-alpha-ENaC sequence 7429 bps
GACGGATCGGGAGATCTCCCGATCCCCTATGGTCGACTCTCAGTACAATCTGCTCTGATGCCGCATAGTT
AAGCCAGTATCTGCTCCCTGCTTGTGTGTTGGAGGTCGCTGAGTAGTGCGCGAGCAAAATTTAAGCTACA
ACAAGGCAAGGCTTGACCGACAATTGCATGAAGAATCTGCTTAGGGTTAGGCGTTTTGCGCTGCTTCGCG
ATGTACGGGCCAGATATACGCGTTGACATTGATTATTGACTAGTTATTAATAGTAATCAATTACGGGGTC
ATTAGTTCATAGCCCATATATGGAGTTCCGCGTTACATAACTTACGGTAAATGGCCCGCCTGGCTGACCG
CCCAACGACCCCCGCCCATTGACGTCAATAATGACGTATGTTCCCATAGTAACGCCAATAGGGACTTTCC
ATTGACGTCAATGGGTGGACTATTTACGGTAAACTGCCCACTTGGCAGTACATCAAGTGTATCATATGCC
AAGTACGCCCCCTATTGACGTCAATGACGGTAAATGGCCCGCCTGGCATTATGCCCAGTACATGACCTTA
TGGGACTTTCCTACTTGGCAGTACATCTACGTATTAGTCATCGCTATTACCATGGTGATGCGGTTTTGGC
AGTACATCAATGGGCGTGGATAGCGGTTTGACTCACGGGGATTTCCAAGTCTCCACCCCATTGACGTCAA
TGGGAGTTTGTTTTGGCACCAAAATCAACGGGACTTTCCAAAATGTCGTAACAACTCCGCCCCATTGACG
CAAATGGGCGGTAGGCGTGTACGGTGGGAGGTCTATATAAGCAGAGCTCTCTGGCTAACTAGAGAACCCA
CTGCTTACTGGCTTATCGAAATTAATACGACTCACTATAGGGAGACCCAAGCTTGGTACCGAGCTCGGAT
CCACTAGTAACGGCCGCCAGTGTGCTGGAATTCATGGAGGGGAACAAGCTGGAGGAGCAGGACTCTAGCC
CTCCACAGTCCACTCCAGGGCTCATGAAGGGGAACAAGCGTGAGGAGCAGGGGCTGGGCCCCGAACCTGC
GGCGCCCCAGCAGCCCACGGCGGAGGAGGAGGCCCTGATCGAGTTCCACCGCTCCTACCGAGAGCTCTTC
GAGTTCTTCTGCAACAACACCACCATCCACGGCGCCATCCGCCTGGTGTGCTCCCAGCACAACCGCATGA
AGACGGCCTTCTGGGCAGTGCTGTGGCTCTGCACCTTTGGCATGATGTACTGGCAATTCGGCCTGCTTTT
CGGAGAGTACTTCAGCTACCCCGTCAGCCTCAACATCAACCTCAACTCGGACAAGCTCGTCTTCCCCGCA
GTGACCATCTGCACCCTCAATCCCTACAGGTACCCGGAAATTAAAGAGGAGCTGGAGGAGCTGGACCGCA
TCACAGAGCAGACGCTCTTTGACCTGTACAAATACAGCTCCTTCACCACTCTCGTGGCCGGCTCCCGCAG
CCGTCGCGACCTGCGGGGGACTCTGCCGCACCCCTTGCAGCGCCTGAGGGTCCCGCCCCCGCCTCACGGG
GCCCGTCGAGCCCGTAGCGTGGCCTCCAGCTTGCGGGACAACAACCCCCAGGTGGACTGGAAGGACTGGA
AGATCGGCTTCCAGCTGTGCAACCAGAACAAATCGGACTGCTTCTACCAGACATACTCATCAGGGGTGGA
TGCGGTGAGGGAGTGGTACCGCTTCCACTACATCAACATCCTGTCGAGGCTGCCAGAGACTCTGCCATCC
CTGGAGGAGGACACGCTGGGCAACTTCATCTTCGCCTGCCGCTTCAACCAGGTCTCCTGCAACCAGGCGA
ATTACTCTCACTTCCACCACCCGATGTATGGAAACTGCTATACTTTCAATGACAAGAACAACTCCAACCT
CTGGATGTCTTCCATGCCTGGAATTAACAACGGTCTGTCCCTGATGCTGCGCGCAGAGCAGAATGACTTC
ATTCCCCTCCTGTCCACAGTGACTGGGGCCCGGGTAATGGTGCACGGGCAGGATGAACCTGCCTTTATGG
ATGATGGTGGCTTTAACTTGCGGCCTGGCGTGGAGACCTCCATCAGCATGAGGAAGGAAACCCTGGACAG
ACTTGGGGGCGATTATGGCGACTGCACCAAGAATGGCAGTGATGTTCCTGTTGAGAACCTTTACCCTTCC
AAGTACACACAGCAGGTGTGTATTCACTCCTGCTTCCAGGAGAGCATGATCAAGGAGTGTGGCTGTGCCT
ACATCTTCTATCCGCGGCCCCAGAACGTGGAGTACTGTGACTACAGAAAGCACAGTTCCTGGGGGTACTG
CTACTATAAGCTCCAGGTTGACTTCTCCTCAGACCACCTGGGCTGTTTCACCAAGTGCCGGAAGCCATGC
AGCGTGACCAGCTACCAGCTCTCTGCTGGTTACTCACGATGGCCCTCGGTGACATCCCAGGAATGGGTCT
TCCAGATGCTATCGCGACAGAACAATTACACCGTCAACAACAAGAGAAATGGAGTGGCCAAAGTCAACAT
CTTCTTCAAGGAGCTGAACTACAAAACCAATTCTGAGTCTCCCTCTGTCACGATGGTCACCCTCCTGTCC
AACCTGGGCAGCCAGTGGAGCCTGTGGTTCGGCTCCTCGGTGTTGTCTGTGGTGGAGATGGCTGAGCTCG
TCTTTGACCTGCTGGTCATCATGTTCCTCATGCTGCTCCGAAGGTTCCGAAGCCGATACTGGTCTCCAGG
CCGAGGGGGCAGGGGTGCTCAGGAGGTAGCCTCCACCCTGGCATCCTCCCCTCCTTCCCACTTCTGCCCC
CACCCCATGTCTCTGTCCTTGTCCCAGCCAGGCCCTGCTCCCTCTCCAGCCTTGACAGCCCCTCCCCCTG
CCTATGCCACCCTGGGCCCCCGCCCATCTCCAGGGGGCTCTGCAGGGGCCAGTTCCGACTACAAGGACGA
CGATGACAAGTGACTCGAGCATGCATCTAGAGGGCCCTATTCTATAGTGTCACCTAAATGCTAGAGCTCG
CTGATCAGCCTCGACTGTGCCTTCTAGTTGCCAGCCATCTGTTGTTTGCCCCTCCCCCGTGCCTTCCTTG
ACCCTGGAAGGTGCCACTCCCACTGTCCTTTCCTAATAAAATGAGGAAATTGCATCGCATTGTCTGAGTA
GGTGTCATTCTATTCTGGGGGGTGGGGTGGGGCAGGACAGCAAGGGGGAGGATTGGGAAGACAATAGCAG
GCATGCTGGGGATGCGGTGGGCTCTATGGCTTCTGAGGCGGAAAGAACCAGCTGGGGCTCTAGGGGGTAT
CCCC
[124 nt withheld, positions 3295-3418]
C
[32 nt withheld, positions 3420-3451]
CA
[57 nt withheld, positions 3454-3510]
A
[49 nt withheld, positions 3512-3560]
CCTTTGACGTTGGAGTCCACGTTCTTT
[37 nt withheld, positions 3588-3624]
ACCCTATCTCGGTCTATTCTTTTGATTTATAAGGGATTTTGGGGATTTCGGCCTATTGGTTAAAAAATGA
GCTGATTTAACAAAAATTTAACGCGAATTAATTCTGTGGAATGTGTGTCAGTTAGGGTGTGGAAAGTCCC
CAGGCTCCCCAGGCAGGCAGAAGTATGCAAAGCATGCATCTCAATTAGTCAGCAACCAGGTGTGGAAAGT
CCCCAGGCTCCCCAGCAGGCAGAAGTATGCAAAGCATGCATCTCAATTAGTCAGCAACCATAGTCCCGCC
CCTAACTCCGCCCATCCCGCCCCTAACTCCGCCCAGTTCCGCCCATTCTCCGCCCCATGGCTGACTAATT
TTTTTTATTTATGCAGAGGCCGAGGCCGCCTCTGCCTCTGAGCTATTCCAGAAGTAGTGAGGAGGCTTTT
TTGGAGGCCTAGGCTTTTGCAAAAAGCTCCCGGGAGCTTGTATATCCATTTTCGGATCTGATCAAGAGAC
AGGATGAGGATCGTTTCGCATGATTGAACAAGATGGATTGCACGCAGGTTCTCCGGCCGCTTGGGTGGAG
AGGCTATTCGGCTATGACTGGGCACAACAGACAATCGGCTGCTCTGATGCCGCCGTGTTCCGGCTGTCAG
CGCAGGGGCGCCCGGTTCTTTTTGTCAAGACCGACCTGTCCGGTGCCCTGAATGAACTGCAGGACGAGGC
AGCGCGGCTATCGTGGCTGGCCACGACGGGCGTTCCTTGCGCAGCTGTGCTCGACGTTGTCACTGAAGCG
GGAAGGGACTGGCTGCTATTGGGCGAAGTGCCGGGGCAGGATCTCCTGTCATCTCACCTTGCTCCTGCCG
AGAAAGTATCCATCATGGCTGATGCAATGCGGCGGCTGCATACGCTTGATCCGGCTACCTGCCCATTCGA
CCACCAAGCGAAACATCGCATCGAGCGAGCACGTACTCGGATGGAAGCCGGTCTTGTCGATCAGGATGAT
CTGGACGAAGAGCATCAGGGGCTCGCGCCAGCCGAACTGTTCGCCAGGCTCAAGGCGCGCATGCCCGACG
GCGAGGATCTCGTCGTGACCCATGGCGATGCCTGCTTGCCGAATATCATGGTGGAAAATGGCCGCTTTTC
TGGATTCATCGACTGTGGCCGGCTGGGTGTGGCGGACCGCTATCAGGACATAGCGTTGGCTACCCGTGAT
ATTGCTGAAGAGCTTGGCGGCGAATGGGCTGACCGCTTCCTCGTGCTTTACGGTATCGCCGCTCCCGATT
CGCAGCGCATCGCCTTCTATCGCCTTCTTGACGAGTTCTTCTGAGCGGGACTCTGGGGTTCGAAATGACC
GACCAAGCGACGCCCAACCTGCCATCACGAGATTTCGATTCCACCGCCGCCTTCTATGAAAGGTTGGGCT
TCGGAATCGTTTTCCGGGACGCCGGCTGGATGATCCTCCAGCGCGGGGATCTCATGCTGGAGTTCTTCGC
CCACCCCAACTTGTTTATTGCAGCTTATAATGGTTACAAATAAAGCAATAGCATCACAAATTTCACAAAT
AAAGCATTTTTTTCACTGCATTCTAGTTGTGGTTTGTCCAAACTCATCAATGTATCTTATCATGTCTGTA
TACCGTCGACCTCTAGCTAGAGCTTGGCGTAATCATGGTCATAGCTGTTTCCTGTGTGAAATTGTTATCC
GCTCACAATTCCACACAACATACGAGCCGGAAGCATAAAGTGTAAAGCCTGGGGTGCCTAATGAGTGAGC
TAACTCACATTAATTGCGTTGCGCTCACTGCCCGCTTTCCAGTCGGGAAACCTGTCGTGCCAGCTGCATT
AATGAATCGGCCAACGCGCGGGGAGAGGCGGTTTGCGTATTGGGCGCTCTTCCGCTTCCTCGCTCACTGA
CTCGCTGCGCTCGGTCGTTCGGCTGCGGCGAGCGGTATCAGCTCACTCAAAGGCGGTAATACGGTTATCC
ACAGAATCAGGGGATAACGCAGGAAAGAACATGTGAGCAAAAGGCCAGCAAAAGGCCAGGAACCGTAAAA
AGGCCGCGTTGCTGGCGTTTTTCCATAGGCTCCGCCCCCCTGACGAGCATCACAAAAATCGACGCTCAAG
TCAGAGGTGGCGAAACCCGACAGGACTATAAAGATACCAGGCGTTTCCCCCTGGAAGCTCCCTCGTGCGC
TCTCCTGTTCCGACCCTGCCGCTTACCGGATACCTGTCCGCCTTTCTCCCTTCGGGAAGCGTGGCGCTTT
CTCAATGCTCACGCTGTAGGTATCTCAGTTCGGTGTAGGTCGTTCGCTCCAAGCTGGGCTGTGTGCACGA
ACCCCCCGTTCAGCCCGACCGCTGCGCCTTATCCGGTAACTATCGTCTTGAGTCCAACCCGGTAAGACAC
GACTTATCGCCACTGGCAGCAGCCACTGGTAACAGGATTAGCAGAGCGAGGTATGTAGGCGGTGCTACAG
AGTTCTTGAAGTGGTGGCCTAACTACGGCTACACTAGAAGGACAGTATTTGGTATCTGCGCTCTGCTGAA
GCCAGTTACCTTCGGAAAAAGAGTTGGTAGCTCTTGATCCGGCAAACAAACCACCGCTGGTAGCGGTGGT
TTTTTTGTTTGCAAGCAGCAGATTACGCGCAGAAAAAAAGGATCTCAAGAAGATCCTTTGATCTTTTCTA
CGGGGTCTGACGCTCAGTGGAACGAAAACTCACGTTAAGGGATTTTGGTCATGAGATTATCAAAAAGGAT
CTTCACCTAGATCCTTTTAAATTAAAAATGAAGTTTTAAATCAATCTAAAGTATATATGAGTAAACTTGG
TCTGACAGTTACCAATGCTTAATCAGTGAGGCACCTATCTCAGCGATCTGTCTATTTCGTTCATCCATAG
TTGCCTGACTCCCCGTCGTGTAGATAACTACGATACGGGAGGGCTTACCATCTGGCCCCAGTGCTGCAAT
GATACCGCGAGACCCACGCTCACCGGCTCCAGATTTATCAGCAATAAACCAGCCAGCCGGAAGGGCCGAG
CGCAGAAGTGGTCCTGCAACTTTATCCGCCTCCATCCAGTCTATTAATTGTTGCCGGGAAGCTAGAGTAA
GTAGTTCGCCAGTTAATAGTTTGCGCAACGTTGTTGCCATTGCTACAGGCATCGTGGTGTCACGCTCGTC
GTTTGGTATGGCTTCATTCAGCTCCGGTTCCCAACGATCAAGGCGAGTTACATGATCCCCCATGTTGTGC
AAAAAAGCGGTTAGCTCCTTCGGTCCTCCGATCGTTGTCAGAAGTAAGTTGGCCGCAGTGTTATCACTCA
TGGTTATGGCAGCACTGCATAATTCTCTTACTGTCATGCCATCCGTAAGATGCTTTTCTGTGACTGGTGA
GTACTCAACCAAGTCATTCTGAGAATAGTGTATGCGGCGACCGAGTTGCTCTTGCCCGGCGTCAATACGG
GATAATACCGCGCCACATAGCAGAACTTTAAAAGTGCTCATCATTGGAAAACGTTCTTCGGGGCGAAAAC
TCTCAAGGATCTTACCGCTGTTGAGATCCAGTTCGATGTAACCCACTCGTGCACCCAACTGATCTTCAGC
ATCTTTTACTTTCACCAGCGTTTCTGGGTGAGCAAAAACAGGAAGGCAAAATGCCGCAAAAAAGGGAATA
AGGGCGACACGGAAATGTTGAATACTCATACTCTTCCTTTTTCAATATTATTGAAGCATTTATCAGGGTT
ATTGTCTCATGAGCGGATACATATTTGAATGTATTTAGAAAAATAAACAAATAGGGGTTCCGCGCACATT
TCCCCGAAAAGTGCCACCTGACGTC
Features (pLannotate 1.2.2; 22 found; start..end, strand, type, name):
     36..80      -  misc_feature   bom (fragment): basis of mobility region from pBR322
    235..614     +  enhancer       CMV enhancer: human cytomegalovirus immediate early enhancer
    615..818     +  promoter       CMV promoter: human cytomegalovirus (CMV) immediate early promoter
    814..847     +  LTR            5' LTR (truncated) (fragment): truncated 5' long terminal repeat (LTR) from HIV-1
    863..881     +  promoter       T7 promoter: promoter for bacteriophage T7 RNA polymerase
    944..2926    +  CDS            SCNN1A: SCNNA_HUMAN - Also known as SCNN1. Experimental evidence at protein level: Swiss-Prot protein existence level 1. Sodium permeable non-voltage-sensitive ion channel inhibited by the diuretic amiloride. Mediates the electrodiffusion of the luminal sodium (and water, which follows osmotically) through the apical membrane of epithelial cells. Plays an essential role in electrolyte and blood pressure homeostasis, but also in airway surface liquid homeostasis, which is important for proper clearance of mucus. Controls the reabsorption of sodium in kidney, colon, lung and eccrine sweat glands. Also p
   2930..2950    +  CDS            FLAG (fragment): FLAG® epitope tag, followed by an enterokinase cleavage site
   2981..2999    -  promoter       SP6 promoter: promoter for bacteriophage SP6 RNA polymerase
   3025..3249    +  polyA_signal   bGH poly(A) signal: bovine growth hormone polyadenylation signal
   3253..3274    +  promoter       SV40 promoter (fragment): SV40 enhancer and early promoter
   3295..3723    +  rep_origin     f1 ori (sequence partly withheld): f1 bacteriophage origin of replication; arrow indicates direction of (+) strand synthesis
   3737..4067    +  promoter       SV40 promoter: SV40 enhancer and early promoter
   4134..4925    +  CDS            neo: KKA2_KLEPN - Also known as kan, nptII. Experimental evidence at protein level: Swiss-Prot protein existence level 1. Resistance to kanamycin, neomycin, paromomycin, ribostamycin, butirosin and gentamicin B. From Klebsiella pneumoniae.
   4949..5107    +  CDS            ble (fragment): BLE_KLEPN - Experimental evidence at protein level: Swiss-Prot protein existence level 1. Binding protein with a strong affinity to the bleomycin family of antibiotics. Binds to CL990; an antimitotic-antibiotic compound. From Klebsiella pneumoniae.
   5102..5223    +  polyA_signal   SV40 poly(A) signal: SV40 polyadenylation signal
   5296..5312    -  protein_bind   lac operator: The lac repressor binds to the lac operator to inhibit transcription in E. coli. This inhibition can be relieved by adding lactose or isopropyl-β-D-thiogalactopyranoside (IPTG). lac repressor encoded by lacI
   5320..5350    -  promoter       lac promoter: promoter for the E. coli lac operon
   5365..5386    -  protein_bind   CAP binding site: CAP binding activates transcription in the presence of cAMP. E. coli catabolite activator protein
   5399..5491    -  CDS            lacI (fragment): lac repressor; lacI; The lac repressor binds to the lac operator to inhibit transcription in E. coli. This inhibition can be relieved by adding lactose or isopropyl-β-D-thiogalactopyranoside (IPTG).
   5674..6262    -  rep_origin     ori: high-copy-number ColE1/pMB1/pBR322/pUC origin of replication
   6433..7293    -  CDS            AmpR: β-lactamase; bla; confers resistance to ampicillin, carbenicillin, and related antibiotics
   7294..7398    -  promoter       AmpR promoter: bla
