[The description below was written by a language model from this plasmid's Addgene catalogue record and pLannotate feature annotations shown in this document.]
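Description:
h-alpha-ENaC is a mammalian expression plasmid built on the pcDNA3 backbone that carries the full-length human alpha subunit of the epithelial sodium channel (SCNN1A) with a C-terminal Flag epitope tag. The annotated sequence is about 7.4 kb. It is propagated in E. coli as a high-copy plasmid through a ColE1/pUC-type origin and selected with ampicillin via the β-lactamase gene. An f1 origin is also present, which allows single-stranded DNA production. Several short hits in the feature table (bom, ble, lacI and a truncated HIV-1 LTR fragment, plus the lac promoter/operator) appear to be backbone remnants or incidental matches rather than functional parts of the design.

The roughly 2 kb SCNN1A coding sequence sits downstream of the human cytomegalovirus immediate early enhancer and promoter and is followed directly by the Flag tag and then the bovine growth hormone polyadenylation signal, giving strong constitutive expression in transfected mammalian cells. T7 and SP6 phage promoters flank the insert in opposing orientations, as is usual for pcDNA3, and can be used for in vitro transcription or as sequencing landmarks. A separate cassette, with the SV40 early promoter driving the neomycin phosphotransferase gene and ending in an SV40 poly(A) signal, permits G418 selection of stable transfectants. The restriction sites used for cloning are not recorded.

The Flag tag allows the alpha subunit to be detected or immunoprecipitated. The associated publication examined ubiquitination of individual ENaC subunits by Nedd4-2 isoforms and the resulting effects on channel surface expression and function.
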