Addgene plasmid #83430: h-alpha-ENaC
Purpose: full length human alpha ENaC with Flag tag
Depositing lab: Christie Thomas. Depositing organization: University of Iowa. Publication: Nedd4-2 isoforms ubiquitinate individual epithelial sodium channel subunits and reduce surface expression and function of the epithelial sodium channel. Raikwar NS, Thomas CP. Am J Physiol Renal Physiol. 2008 May;294(5):F1157-65. doi: 10.1152/ajprenal.00339.2007. Epub 2008 Mar 5. PubMed 18322022.
Backbone
  Vector backbone: pcDNA3
  Backbone manufacturer: thermofisher
  Vector type: Mammalian Expression
Growth in bacteria
  Bacterial resistance: Ampicillin, 100 μg/mL
  Growth temperature: 37°C
  Growth strain: DH5alpha
  Copy number: High Copy
Gene/Insert
  Gene/Insert name: human alpha ENaC
  Species: H. sapiens (human)
  Insert size (bp): 2009
  Entrez Gene: SCNN1A (a.k.a. BESC2, ENaCa, ENaCalpha, LIDLS3, PHA1B1, SCNEA, SCNN1)
  Promoter: CMV
  Tag / fusion protein: Flag (C terminal on insert)
  Cloning method: Restriction Enzyme; 5′ cloning site unknown (unknown if destroyed); 3′ cloning site unknown (unknown if destroyed)
  Sequencing primers: 5′ CMV-F; 3′ BGH-rev
Terms and licenses: Academic/Nonprofit Terms; Industry Terms: Not Available to Industry
How to cite: h-alpha-ENaC was a gift from Christie Thomas (Addgene plasmid # 83430 ; http://n2t.net/addgene:83430 ; RRID:Addgene_83430)
