>Addgene plasmid #83430 | h-alpha-ENaC | addgene partial sequence | sequence record 164392 | CMV-F 5'-CGCAAATGGGCGGTAGGCGTG-3'
AGCAGAGCTCTCTGGCTAACTAGAGAACCCACTGCTTACTGGCTTATCGAAATTAATACGACTCACTATA
GGGAGACCCAAGCTTGGTACCGAGCTCGGATCCACTAGTAACGGCCGCCAGTGTGCTGGAATTCATGGAG
GGGAACAAGCTGGAGGAGCAGGACTCTAGCCCTCCACAGTCCACTCCAGGGCTCATGAAGGGGAACAAGC
GTGAGGAGCAGGGGCTGGGCCCCGAACCTGCGGCGCCCCAGCAGCCCACGGCGGAGGAGGAGGCCCTGAT
CGAGTTCCACCGCTCCTACCGAGAGCTCTTCGAGTTCTTCTGCAACAACACCACCATCCACGGCGCCATC
CGCCTGGTGTGCTCCCAGCACAACCGCATGAAGACGGCCTTCTGGGCAGTGCTGTGGCTCTGCACCTTTG
GCATGATGTACTGGCAATTCGGCCTGCTTTTCGGAGAGTACTTCAGCTACCCCGTCAGCCTCAACATCAA
CCTCAACTCGGACAAGCTCGTCTTCCCCGCAGTGACCATCTGCACCCTCAATCCCTACAGGTACCCGGAA
ATTAAAGAGGAGCTGGAGGAGCTGGACCGCATCACAGAGCAGACGCTCTTTGACCTGTACAAATACAGCT
CCTTCACCACTCTCGTGGCCGGCTCCCGCAGCCGTCGCGACCTGCGGGGGACTCTGCCGCACCCCTTGCA
GCGCCTGAGGGTCCCGCCCCCGCCTCACGGGGCCCGTCGAGCCCGTAGCGTGGCCTCCAGCTTGCGGGAC
AACAACCCCCAGGTGGACTGGAAGGACTGGAAGATCGGCTTCCAGCTGTGCAACCAGAACAAATCGGACT
GCTTCTACCAGACATACTCATCAGGGGTGGATGCGGTGAGGGAGTGGTACCGCTTCCACTACATCAACAT
CCTGTCGAGGCTGCCAGAGACTCTGCCATCCCTGGAGGAGGACACGCTGGGCAACTTCATCTTCGCCTGC
CGCTTCAACCAGGTCTCCTGCAACCAGGCGAATTACTCTCACTTC
