>Addgene plasmid #83430 | h-alpha-ENaC | addgene partial sequence | sequence record 164395 | BGH-rev 5'-TAGAAGGCACAGTCGAGG-3'
AGGTGACACTATAGAATAGGGCCCTCTAGATGCATGCTCGAGTCACTTGTCATCGTCGTCCTTGTAGTCG
GAACTGGCCCCTGCAGAGCCCCCTGGAGATGGGCGGGGGCCCAGGGTGGCATAGGCAGGGGGAGGGGCTG
TCAAGGCTGGAGAGGGAGCAGGGCCTGGCTGGGACAAGGACAGAGACATGGGGTGGGGGCAGAAGTGGGA
AGGAGGGGAGGATGCCAGGGTGGAGGCTACCTCCTGAGCACCCCTGCCCCCTCGGCCTGGAGACCAGTAT
CGGCTTCGGAACCTTCGGAGCAGCATGAGGAACATGATGACCAGCAGGTCAAAGACGAGCTCAGCCATCT
CCACCACAGACAACACCGAGGAGCCGAACCACAGGCTCCACTGGCTGCCCAGGTTGGACAGGAGGGTGAC
CATCGTGACAGAGGGAGACTCAGAATTGGTTTTGTAGTTCAGCTCCTTGAAGAAGATGTTGACTTTGGCC
ACTCCATTTCTCTTGTTGTTGACGGTGTAATTGTTCTGTCGCGATAGCATCTGGAAGACCCATTCCTGGG
ATGTCACCGAGGGCCATCGTGAGTAACCAGCAGAGAGCTGGTAGCTGGTCACGCTGCATGGCTTCCGGCA
CTTGGTGAAACAGCCCAGGTGGTCTGAGGAGAAGTCAACCTGGAGCTTATAGTAGCAGTACCCCCAGGAA
CTGTGCTTTCTGTAGTCACAGTACTCCACGTTCTGGGGCCGCGGATAGAAGATGTAGGCACAGCCACACT
CCTTGATCATGCTCTCCTGGAAGCAGGAGTGAATACACACCTGCTGTGTGTACTTTGAAGGGTAAAGGTT
CTCAACAGGAACATCACTGCCATTCTTGGTGCAGTCGCCATAATCGCCCCCAAGTCTGTCCAGGGTTTCC
TTCCTCATGCTGATGGAGGTCTCCACGCCAGGCCGCAAGTTAAAGCCACCATCATCCATA
